Addgene plasmid #221873: pEGFP-C1_N-NLS_L704A_F707A_F708A POLH
Purpose: Expresses PIP box-mutated POLH with an N-terminal NLS-GFP tag in mammalian cells
Depositing lab: Roger Woodgate. Depositing organization: National Institute of Child Health and Human Development (NICHD). Publication: Human DNA polymerase eta is regulated by mutually exclusive mono-ubiquitination and mono-NEDDylation. Moreno NC, Korchak EJ, Latancia MT, D'Orlando DA, Adegbenro T, Barnes RP, Bezsonova I, Woodgate R, Ashton NW. Nucleic Acids Res. 2026 Feb 5;54(4):gkag098. doi: 10.1093/nar/gkag098. PubMed 41693564.
Backbone
  Vector backbone: pEGFP-C1_N-NLS
  Total vector size (bp): 6861
  Vector type: Mammalian Expression
Growth in bacteria
  Bacterial resistance: Kanamycin, 50 μg/mL
  Growth temperature: 37°C
  Growth strain: DH5alpha
  Copy number: High Copy
Gene/Insert
  Gene/Insert name: POLH (alt name: DNA polymerase eta)
  Species: H. sapiens (human)
  Mutation: L704A_F707A_F708A
  Entrez Gene: POLH (a.k.a. RAD30, RAD30A, XP-V, XPV)
  Promoter: CMV
  Tag / fusion protein: NLS-EGFP (N terminal on backbone)
  Cloning method: Restriction Enzyme; 5′ cloning site XhoI (not destroyed); 3′ cloning site BamHI (not destroyed)
  Sequencing primers: 5′ CATGGTCCTGCTGGAGTTCGTG
Terms and licenses: Academic/Nonprofit Terms; Industry Terms: Not Available to Industry
Depositor comments: This plasmid is a variant of pEGFP-C1_N-NLS_WT POLH (Addgene #221868) with the POLH CDS mutated at L704A, F707A and F708A. These mutations occur in the C-terminal PIP (PCNA-interacting peptide) motif of POLH and disrupt binding to PCNA. Please visit https://doi.org/10.1101/2024.10.12.618026 for bioRxiv preprint.
How to cite: pEGFP-C1_N-NLS_L704A_F707A_F708A POLH was a gift from Roger Woodgate (Addgene plasmid # 221873 ; http://n2t.net/addgene:221873 ; RRID:Addgene_221873)
