[The description below was written by a language model from this plasmid's Addgene catalogue record and pLannotate feature annotations shown in this document.]
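Description:
pEGFP-C1_N-NLS_L704A_F707A_F708A POLH is a 6,861 bp mammalian expression plasmid built on a pEGFP-C1 derivative that carries a nuclear localization signal upstream of EGFP. It expresses human DNA polymerase eta (POLH, also known as RAD30A or XPV), a translesion synthesis polymerase, as an N-terminally tagged NLS-EGFP fusion. Transcription is driven by the human cytomegalovirus immediate early enhancer and promoter. The EGFP coding sequence runs through a short remnant of the multiple cloning site into the POLH open reading frame, which was inserted between XhoI and BamHI sites that both remain intact. An SV40 polyadenylation signal terminates the transcript. The NLS itself is not annotated as a separate feature in the table, but the gap between the CMV promoter and the start of EGFP is consistent with its recorded N-terminal position.

The POLH coding sequence carries three alanine substitutions, L704A, F707A and F708A, in the C-terminal PIP (PCNA-interacting peptide) motif. According to the depositor, these disrupt binding to PCNA, and the plasmid is a variant of a matching wild-type POLH construct. It therefore suits comparisons of the localization or regulation of fluorescently tagged polymerase eta with and without PCNA interaction; the associated publication concerns regulation of the enzyme by mono-ubiquitination and mono-NEDDylation.

The plasmid replicates in E. coli at high copy from a ColE1/pUC-type origin and also carries an f1 origin. A single NeoR/KanR gene from Tn5 is preceded by both a bacterial promoter and the SV40 early promoter and followed by the HSV TK polyadenylation signal. It gives kanamycin selection in bacteria and can confer G418 resistance in mammalian cells.
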