Features (pLannotate 1.2.2; 15 found; start..end, strand, type, name):
     61..364     +  enhancer       CMV enhancer: human cytomegalovirus immediate early enhancer
    365..568     +  promoter       CMV promoter: human cytomegalovirus (CMV) immediate early promoter
    646..1359    +  CDS            EGFP: EGFP is a basic (constitutively fluorescent) green fluorescent protein published in 1996, derived from Aequorea victoria. It is reported to be a rapidly-maturing weak dimer with moderate acid sensitivity.
   1360..1378    +  misc_feature   MCS (fragment): multiple cloning site
   1381..3516    +  CDS            POLH (sequence partly withheld): POLH_HUMAN - Also known as RAD30, RAD30A, XPV. Experimental evidence at protein level: Swiss-Prot protein existence level 1. DNA polymerase specifically involved in the DNA repair by translesion synthesis (TLS) (PubMed:10385124, PubMed:11743006, PubMed:24449906, PubMed:24553286, PubMed:16357261). Due to low processivity on both damaged and normal DNA, cooperates with the heterotetrameric (REV3L, REV7, POLD2 and POLD3) POLZ complex for complete bypass of DNA lesions. Inserts one or 2 nucleotide(s) opposite the lesion, the primer is further extended by the tetrameric POLZ complex. In the case of
   3542..3626    +  CDS            large T antigen (fragment): large T antigen from SV40 (simian virus 40)
   3649..3770    +  polyA_signal   SV40 poly(A) signal: SV40 polyadenylation signal
   3804..4232    -  rep_origin     f1 ori (sequence partly withheld): f1 bacteriophage origin of replication; arrow indicates direction of (+) strand synthesis
   4259..4363    +  promoter       AmpR promoter: bla
   4365..4722    +  promoter       SV40 promoter: SV40 enhancer and early promoter
   4757..5551    +  CDS            NeoR/KanR: aminoglycoside phosphotransferase from Tn5; aph(3')-II (or nptII); confers resistance to neomycin, kanamycin, and G418 (Geneticin®)
   5572..5724    +  CDS            ble (fragment): BLE_KLEPN - Experimental evidence at protein level: Swiss-Prot protein existence level 1. Binding protein with a strong affinity to the bleomycin family of antibiotics. Binds to CL990; an antimitotic-antibiotic compound. From Klebsiella pneumoniae.
   5783..5830    +  polyA_signal   HSV TK poly(A) signal: herpes simplex virus thymidine kinase polyadenylation signal (Cole and Stacy, 1985)
   5921..5937    -  polyA_signal   bGH poly(A) signal (fragment): bovine growth hormone polyadenylation signal
   6159..6747    +  rep_origin     ori: high-copy-number ColE1/pMB1/pBR322/pUC origin of replication
>Addgene plasmid #221873 | pEGFP-C1_N-NLS_L704A_F707A_F708A POLH | addgene full sequence | sequence record 438399 | Addgene NGS Result
TAGTTATTAATAGTAATCAATTACGGGGTCATTAGTTCATAGCCCATATATGGAGTTCCGCGTTACATAA
CTTACGGTAAATGGCCCGCCTGGCTGACCGCCCAACGACCCCCGCCCATTGACGTCAATAATGACGTATG
TTCCCATAGTAACGCCAATAGGGACTTTCCATTGACGTCAATGGGTGGAGTATTTACGGTAAACTGCCCA
CTTGGCAGTACATCAAGTGTATCATATGCCAAGTACGCCCCCTATTGACGTCAATGACGGTAAATGGCCC
GCCTGGCATTATGCCCAGTACATGACCTTATGGGACTTTCCTACTTGGCAGTACATCTACGTATTAGTCA
TCGCTATTACCATGGTGATGCGGTTTTGGCAGTACATCAATGGGCGTGGATAGCGGTTTGACTCACGGGG
ATTTCCAAGTCTCCACCCCATTGACGTCAATGGGAGTTTGTTTTGGCACCAAAATCAACGGGACTTTCCA
AAATGTCGTAACAACTCCGCCCCATTGACGCAAATGGGCGGTAGGCGTGTACGGTGGGAGGTCTATATAA
GCAGAGCTGGTTTAGTGAACCGTCAGATCCGCTAGCGCTACCGGTCGCCACCATGCCAAAGAAGAAGCGA
AAGGTAGCAGATCCAGTGAGCAAGGGCGAGGAGCTGTTCACCGGGGTGGTGCCCATCCTGGTCGAGCTGG
ACGGCGACGTAAACGGCCACAAGTTCAGCGTGTCCGGCGAGGGCGAGGGCGATGCCACCTACGGCAAGCT
GACCCTGAAGTTCATCTGCACCACCGGCAAGCTGCCCGTGCCCTGGCCCACCCTCGTGACCACCCTGACC
TACGGCGTGCAGTGCTTCAGCCGCTACCCCGACCACATGAAGCAGCACGACTTCTTCAAGTCCGCCATGC
CCGAAGGCTACGTCCAGGAGCGCACCATCTTCTTCAAGGACGACGGCAACTACAAGACCCGCGCCGAGGT
GAAGTTCGAGGGCGACACCCTGGTGAACCGCATCGAGCTGAAGGGCATCGACTTCAAGGAGGACGGCAAC
ATCCTGGGGCACAAGCTGGAGTACAACTACAACAGCCACAACGTCTATATCATGGCCGACAAGCAGAAGA
ACGGCATCAAGGTGAACTTCAAGATCCGCCACAACATCGAGGACGGCAGCGTGCAGCTCGCCGACCACTA
CCAGCAGAACACCCCCATCGGCGACGGCCCCGTGCTGCTGCCCGACAACCACTACCTGAGCACCCAGTCC
GCCCTGAGCAAAGACCCCAACGAGAAGCGCGATCACATGGTCCTGCTGGAGTTCGTGACCGCCGCCGGGA
TCACTCTCGGCATGGACGAGCTGTACAAGTCCGGACTCAGATCTCGAGTGGCTACTGGACAGGATCGAGT
GGTTGCTCTCGTGGACATGGACTGTTTTTTTGTTCAAGTGGAGCAGCGGCAAAATCCTCATTTGAGGAAT
AAACCTTGTGCAGTTGTACAGTACAAATCATGGAAGGGTGGTGGAATAATTGCAGTGAGTTATGAAGCTC
GTGCATTTGGAGTCACTAGAAGTATGTGGGCAGATGATGCTAAGAAGTTATGTCCAGATCTTCTACTGGC
ACAAGTTCGTGAGTCCCGTGGGAAAGCTAACCTCACCAAGTACCGGGAAGCCAGTGTTGAAGTGATGGAG
ATAATGTCTCGTTTTGCTGTGATTGAACGTGCCAGCATTGATGAGGCTTACGTAGATCTGACCAGTGCTG
TACAAGAGAGACTACAAAAGCTACAAGGTCAGCCTATCTCGGCAGACTTGTTGCCAAGCACTTACATTGA
AGGGTTGCCCCAAGGCCCTACAACGGCAGAAGAGACTGTTCAGAAAGAGGGGATGCGAAAACAAGGCTTA
TTTCAATGGCTCGATTCTCTTCAGATTGATAACCTCACCTCTCCAGACCTGCAGCTCACCGTGGGAGCAG
TGATTGTGGAGGAAATGAGAGCAGCCATAGAGAGGGAGACTGGTTTTCAGTGTTCAGCTGGAATTTCACA
CAATAAGGTCCTGGCAAAACTGGCCTGTGGACTAAACAAGCCCAACCGCCAAACCCTGGTTTCACATGGG
TCAGTCCCACAGCTCTTCAGCCAAATGCCCATTCGCAAAATCCGTAGTCTTGGAGGAAAGCTAGGGGCCT
CTGTCATTGAGATCCTAGGGATAGAATACATGGGTGAACTGACCCAGTTCACTGAATCCCAGCTCCAGAG
TCATTTTGGGGAGAAGAATGGGTCTTGGCTATATGCCATGTGCCGAGGGATTGAACATGATCCAGTTAAA
CCCAGGCAACTACCCAAAACCATTGGCTGTAGTAAGAACTTCCCAGGAAAAACAGCTCTTGCTACTCGGG
AACAGGTACAATGGTGGCTGTTGCAATTAGCCCAGGAACTAGAGGAGAGACTGACTAAAGACCGAAATGA
TAATGACAGGGTAGCCACCCAGCTGGTTGTGAGCATTCGTGTACAAGGAGACAAACGCCTCAGCAGCCTG
CGCCGCTGCTGTGCCCTTACCCGCTATGATGCTCACAAGATGAGCCATGATGCATTTACTGTCATCAAGA
ACTGTAATACTTCTGGAATCCAGACAGAATGGTCTCCTCCTCTCACAATGCTTTTCCTCTGTGCTACAAA
ATTTTCTGCCTCTGCCCCTTCATCTTCTACAGACATCACCAGCTTCTTGAGCAGTGACCCAAGTTCTCTG
CCAAAGGTGCCAGTTACCAGCTCAGAAGCTAAGACCCAGGGAAGTGGCCCAGCGGTGACAGCCACTAAGA
AAGCAACCACGTCTCTGGAATCATTCTTCCAAAAAGCTGCAGAAAGGCAGAAAGTTAAAGAAGCTTCGCT
TTCATCTCTTACTGCTCCCACTCAGGCTCCCATGAGCAATTCACCATCCAAGCCCTCATTACCTTTTCAA
ACCAGTCAAAGTACAGGAACTGAGCCCTTCTTTAAGCAGAAAAGTCTGCTTCTAAAGCAGAAACAGCTTA
ATAATTCTTCAGTTTCTTCCCCCCAACAAAACCCATGGTCCAACTGTAAAGCATTACCAAACTCTTTACC
AACAGAGTATCCAGGGTGTGTCCCTGTTTGTGAAGGGGTGTCGAAGCTAGAAGAATCCTCTAAAGCAACT
CCTGCAGAGATGGATTTGGCCCACAACAGCCAAAGCATGCACGCCTCTTCAGCTTCCAAATCTGTGCTGG
AGGTGACTCAGAAAGCAACCCCAAATCCAAGTCTTCTAGCTGCT
[93 nt withheld, positions 3265-3357]
AAATCCTTTTTGCAGCCCCACTCTTCAAACCCCCAGGTTGTTTCTGCCGTATCTCATCAAGGCAAAAGAA
ATCCCAAGAGCCCTTTGGCCTGCACTAATAAACGCCCCAGGCCTGAGGGCATGCAGACTGCAGAGAGCGC
CGCTAAGCCATTAACACATTAGGGATCCACCGGATCTAGATAACTGATCATAATCAGCCATACCACATTT
GTAGAGGTTTTACTTGCTTTAAAAAACCTCCCACACCTCCCCCTGAACCTGAAACATAAAATGAATGCAA
TTGTTGTTGTTAACTTGTTTATTGCAGCTTATAATGGTTACAAATAAAGCAATAGCATCACAAATTTCAC
AAATAAAGCATTTTTTTCACTGCATTCTAGTTGTGGTTTGTCCAAACTCATCAATGTATCTTAACGCGTA
AATTGTAAGCGTTAATATTTTGTTAAAATTCGCGTTAAATTTTTGTTAAATCAGCTCATTTTTTAACCAA
TAGGCCGAAATCGGCAAAATCCCTTATAAATCAAAAGAATAGACCGAGATAGGGT
[37 nt withheld, positions 3903-3939]
AAAGAACGTGGACTCCAACGTCAAAGG
[49 nt withheld, positions 3967-4015]
T
[91 nt withheld, positions 4017-4107]
G
[124 nt withheld, positions 4109-4232]
CAGGTGGCACTTTTCGGGGAAATGTGCGCGGAACCCCTATTTGTTTATTTTTCTAAATACATTCAAATAT
GTATCCGCTCATGAGACAATAACCCTGATAAATGCTTCAATAATATTGAAAAAGGAAGAGTCCTGAGGCG
GAAAGAACCAGCTGTGGAATGTGTGTCAGTTAGGGTGTGGAAAGTCCCCAGGCTCCCCAGCAGGCAGAAG
TATGCAAAGCATGCATCTCAATTAGTCAGCAACCAGGTGTGGAAAGTCCCCAGGCTCCCCAGCAGGCAGA
AGTATGCAAAGCATGCATCTCAATTAGTCAGCAACCATAGTCCCGCCCCTAACTCCGCCCATCCCGCCCC
TAACTCCGCCCAGTTCCGCCCATTCTCCGCCCCATGGCTGACTAATTTTTTTTATTTATGCAGAGGCCGA
GGCCGCCTCGGCCTCTGAGCTATTCCAGAAGTAGTGAGGAGGCTTTTTTGGAGGCCTAGGCTTTTGCAAA
GATCGATCAAGAGACAGGATGAGGATCGTTTCGCATGATTGAACAAGATGGATTGCACGCAGGTTCTCCG
GCCGCTTGGGTGGAGAGGCTATTCGGCTATGACTGGGCACAACAGACAATCGGCTGCTCTGATGCCGCCG
TGTTCCGGCTGTCAGCGCAGGGGCGCCCGGTTCTTTTTGTCAAGACCGACCTGTCCGGTGCCCTGAATGA
ACTGCAAGACGAGGCAGCGCGGCTATCGTGGCTGGCCACGACGGGCGTTCCTTGCGCAGCTGTGCTCGAC
GTTGTCACTGAAGCGGGAAGGGACTGGCTGCTATTGGGCGAAGTGCCGGGGCAGGATCTCCTGTCATCTC
ACCTTGCTCCTGCCGAGAAAGTATCCATCATGGCTGATGCAATGCGGCGGCTGCATACGCTTGATCCGGC
TACCTGCCCATTCGACCACCAAGCGAAACATCGCATCGAGCGAGCACGTACTCGGATGGAAGCCGGTCTT
GTCGATCAGGATGATCTGGACGAAGAGCATCAGGGGCTCGCGCCAGCCGAACTGTTCGCCAGGCTCAAGG
CGAGCATGCCCGACGGCGAGGATCTCGTCGTGACCCATGGCGATGCCTGCTTGCCGAATATCATGGTGGA
AAATGGCCGCTTTTCTGGATTCATCGACTGTGGCCGGCTGGGTGTGGCGGACCGCTATCAGGACATAGCG
TTGGCTACCCGTGATATTGCTGAAGAGCTTGGCGGCGAATGGGCTGACCGCTTCCTCGTGCTTTACGGTA
TCGCCGCTCCCGATTCGCAGCGCATCGCCTTCTATCGCCTTCTTGACGAGTTCTTCTGAGCGGGACTCTG
GGGTTCGAAATGACCGACCAAGCGACGCCCAACCTGCCATCACGAGATTTCGATTCCACCGCCGCCTTCT
ATGAAAGGTTGGGCTTCGGAATCGTTTTCCGGGACGCCGGCTGGATGATCCTCCAGCGCGGGGATCTCAT
GCTGGAGTTCTTCGCCCACCCTAGGGGGAGGCTAACTGAAACACGGAAGGAGACAATACCGGAAGGAACC
CGCGCTATGACGGCAATAAAAAGACAGAATAAAACGCACGGTGTTGGGTCGTTTGTTCATAAACGCGGGG
TTCGGTCCCAGGGCTGGCACTCTGTCGATACCCCACCGAGACCCCATTGGGGCCAATACGCCCGCGTTTC
TTCCTTTTCCCCACCCCACCCCCCAAGTTCGGGTGAAGGCCCAGGGCTCGCAGCCAACGTCGGGGCGGCA
GGCCCTGCCATAGCCTCAGGTTACTCATATATACTTTAGATTGATTTAAAACTTCATTTTTAATTTAAAA
GGATCTAGGTGAAGATCCTTTTTGATAATCTCATGACCAAAATCCCTTAACGTGAGTTTTCGTTCCACTG
AGCGTCAGACCCCGTAGAAAAGATCAAAGGATCTTCTTGAGATCCTTTTTTTCTGCGCGTAATCTGCTGC
TTGCAAACAAAAAAACCACCGCTACCAGCGGTGGTTTGTTTGCCGGATCAAGAGCTACCAACTCTTTTTC
CGAAGGTAACTGGCTTCAGCAGAGCGCAGATACCAAATACTGTTCTTCTAGTGTAGCCGTAGTTAGGCCA
CCACTTCAAGAACTCTGTAGCACCGCCTACATACCTCGCTCTGCTAATCCTGTTACCAGTGGCTGCTGCC
AGTGGCGATAAGTCGTGTCTTACCGGGTTGGACTCAAGACGATAGTTACCGGATAAGGCGCAGCGGTCGG
GCTGAACGGGGGGTTCGTGCACACAGCCCAGCTTGGAGCGAACGACCTACACCGAACTGAGATACCTACA
GCGTGAGCTATGAGAAAGCGCCACGCTTCCCGAAGGGAGAAAGGCGGACAGGTATCCGGTAAGCGGCAGG
GTCGGAACAGGAGAGCGCACGAGGGAGCTTCCAGGGGGAAACGCCTGGTATCTTTATAGTCCTGTCGGGT
TTCGCCACCTCTGACTTGAGCGTCGATTTTTGTGATGCTCGTCAGGGGGGCGGAGCCTATGGAAAAACGC
CAGCAACGCGGCCTTTTTACGGTTCCTGGCCTTTTGCTGGCCTTTTGCTCACATGTTCTTTCCTGCGTTA
TCCCCTGATTCTGTGGATAACCGTATTACCGCCATGCAT
